>Addgene plasmid #142260 | TFORF0419 | addgene full sequence | sequence record 395752 | Addgene NGS Result
TTAATGTAGTCTTATGCAATACTCTTGTAGTCTTGCAACATGGTAACGATGAGTTAGCAACATGCCTTAC
AAGGAGAGAAAAAGCACCGTGCATGCCGATTGGTGGAAGTAAGGTGGTACGATCGTGCCTTATTAGGAAG
GCAACAGACGGGTCTGACATGGATTGGACGAACCACTGAATTGCCGCATTGCAGAGATATTGTATTTAAG
TGCCTAGCTCGATACATAAACGGGTCTCTCTGGTTAGACCAGATCTGAGCCTGGGAGCTCTCTGGCTAAC
TAGGGAACCCACTGCTTAAGCCTCAATAAAGCTTGCCTTGAGTGCTTCAAGTAGTGTGTGCCCGTCTGTT
GTGTGACTCTGGTAACTAGAGATCCCTCAGACCCTTTTAGTCAGTGTGGAAAATCTCTAGCAGTGGCGCC
CGAACAGGGACTTGAAAGCGAAAGGGAAACCAGAGGAGCTCTCTCGACGCAGGACTCGGCTTGCTGAAGC
GCGCACGGCAAGAGGCGAGGGGCGGCGACTGGTGAGTACGCCAAAAATTTTGACTAGCGGAGGCTAGAAG
GAGAGAGATGGGTGCGAGAGCGTCAGTATTAAGCGGGGGAGAATTAGATCGCGATGGGAAAAAATTCGGT
TAAGGCCAGGGGGAAAGAAAAAATATAAATTAAAACATATAGTATGGGCAAGCAGGGAGCTAGAACGATT
CGCAGTTAATCCTGGCCTGTTAGAAACATCAGAAGGCTGTAGACAAATACTGGGACAGCTACAACCATCC
CTTCAGACAGGATCAGAAGAACTTAGATCATTATATAATACAGTAGCAACCCTCTATTGTGTGCATCAAA
GGATAGAGATAAAAGACACCAAGGAAGCTTTAGACAAGATAGAGGAAGAGCAAAACAAAAGTAAGACCAC
CGCACAGCAAGCGGCCGCTGATCTTCAGACCTGGAGGAGGAGATATGAGGGACAATTGGAGAAGTGAATT
ATATAAATATAAAGTAGTAAAAATTGAACCATTAGGAGTAGCACCCACCAAGGCAAAGAGAAGAGTGGTG
CAGAGAGAAAAAAGAGCAGTGGGAATAGGAGCTTTGTTCCTTGGGTTCTTGGGAGCAGCAGGAAGCACTA
TGGGCGCAGCGTCAATGACGCTGACGGTACAGGCCAGACAATTATTGTCTGGTATAGTGCAGCAGCAGAA
CAATTTGCTGAGGGCTATTGAGGCGCAACAGCATCTGTTGCAACTCACAGTCTGGGGCATCAAGCAGCTC
CAGGCAAGAATCCTGGCTGTGGAAAGATACCTAAAGGATCAACAGCTCCTGGGGATTTGGGGTTGCTCTG
GAAAACTCATTTGCACCACTGCTGTGCCTTGGAATGCTAGTTGGAGTAATAAATCTCTGGAACAGATTTG
GAATCACACGACCTGGATGGAGTGGGACAGAGAAATTAACAATTACACAAGCTTAATACACTCCTTAATT
GAAGAATCGCAAAACCAGCAAGAAAAGAATGAACAAGAATTATTGGAATTAGATAAATGGGCAAGTTTGT
GGAATTGGTTTAACATAACAAATTGGCTGTGGTATATAAAATTATTCATAATGATAGTAGGAGGCTTGGT
AGGTTTAAGAATAGTTTTTGCTGTACTTTCTATAGTGAATAGAGTTAGGCAGGGATATTCACCATTATCG
TTTCAGACCCACCTCCCAACCCCGAGGGGACCCATGCATTGCATCTCAATTAGTCAGCAACCAGGTGTGG
AAAGTCCCCAGGCTCCCCAGCAGGCAGAAGTATGCAAAGCATGCGTCTCAATTAGTCAGCAACCATAGTC
CCGCCCCTAACTCCGCCCATCCCGCCCCTAACTCCGCCCAGTTCCGCCCATTCTCCGCCCCATGGCTGAC
TAATTTTTTTTATTTATGCAGAGGCCGAGGCCGCCTCGGCCTCTGAGCTATTCCAGAAGTAGTGAGGAGG
CTTTTTTGGAGGCCTAGGCTTTTGCAAAAAGCTTTCTAGAGGTACCACCGGAGCTTACCATGACCGAGTA
CAAGCCCACGGTGCGCCTCGCCACCCGCGACGACGTCCCCAGGGCCGTACGCACCCTCGCCGCCGCGTTC
GCCGACTACCCCGCCACGCGCCACACCGTCGATCCGGACCGCCACATCGAGCGGGTCACCGAGCTGCAAG
AACTCTTCCTCACGCGCGTCGGGCTCGACATCGGCAAGGTGTGGGTCGCGGACGACGGCGCCGCCGTGGC
GGTCTGGACCACGCCGGAGAGCGTCGAAGCGGGGGCGGTGTTCGCCGAGATCGGCCCGCGCATGGCCGAG
TTGAGCGGTTCCCGGCTGGCCGCGCAGCAACAGATGGAAGGCCTCCTGGCGCCGCACCGGCCCAAGGAGC
CCGCGTGGTTCCTGGCCACCGTCGGCGTCTCGCCCGACCACCAGGGCAAGGGTCTGGGCAGCGCCGTCGT
GCTCCCCGGAGTGGAGGCGGCCGAGCGCGCCGGGGTGCCCGCCTTCCTGGAGACCTCCGCGCCCCGCAAC
CTCCCCTTCTACGAGCGGCTCGGCTTCACCGTCACCGCCGACGTCGAGGTGCCCGAAGGACCGCGCACCT
GGTGCATGACCCGCAAGCCCGGTGCCAGTTAACGAATTCTAGATCTTGAGACAAATGGCAGTATTCATCC
ACAATTTTAAAAGAAAAGGGGGGATTGGGGGGTACAGTGCAGGGGAAAGAATAGTAGACATAATAGCAAC
AGACATACAAACTAAAGAATTACAAAAACAAATTACAAAAATTCAAAATTTTCGGGTTTATTACAGGGAC
AGCAGAGATCCACTTTGGCGCCGGCTCGAGGCCTGCAGGTGCAAAGATGGATAAAGTTTTAAACAGAGAG
GAATCTTTGCAGCTAATGGACCTTCTAGGTCTTGAAAGGAGTGGGAATTGGCTCCGGTGCCCGTCAGTGG
GCAGAGCGCACATCGCCCACAGTCCCCGAGAAGTTGGGGGGAGGGGTCGGCAATTGAACCGGTGCCTAGA
GAAGGTGGCGCGGGGTAAACTGGGAAAGTGATGTCGTGTACTGGCTCCGCCTTTTTCCCGAGGGTGGGGG
AGAACCGTATATAAGTGCAGTAGTCGCCGTGAACGTTCTTTTTCGCAACGGGTTTGCCGCCAGAACACAG
GTAAGTGCCGTGTGTGGTTCCCGCGGGCCTGGCCTCTTTACGGGTTATGGCCCTTGCGTGCCTTGAATTA
CTTCCACCTGGCTGCAGTACGTGATTCTTGATCCCGAGCTTCGGGTTGGAAGTGGGTGGGAGAGTTCGAG
GCCTTGCGCTTAAGGAGCCCCTTCGCCTCGTGCTTGAGTTGAGGCCTGGCCTGGGCGCTGGGGCCGCCGC
GTGCGAATCTGGTGGCACCTTCGCGCCTGTCTCGCTGCTTTCGATAAGTCTCTAGCCATTTAAAATTTTT
GATGACCTGCTGCGACGCTTTTTTTCTGGCAAGATAGTCTTGTAAATGCGGGCCAAGATCTGCACACTGG
TATTTCGGTTTTTGGGGCCGCGGGCGGCGACGGGGCCCGTGCGTCCCAGCGCACATGTTCGGCGAGGCGG
GGCCTGCGAGCGCGGCCACCGAGAATCGGACGGGGGTAGTCTCAAGCTGGCCGGCCTGCTCTGGTGCCTG
GCCTCGCGCCGCCGTGTATCGCCCCGCCCTGGGCGGCAAGGCTGGCCCGGTCGGCACCAGTTGCGTGAGC
GGAAAGATGGCCGCTTCCCGGCCCTGCTGCAGGGAGCTCAAAATGGAGGACGCGGCGCTCGGGAGAGCGG
GCGGGTGAGTCACCCACACAAAGGAAAAGGGCCTTTCCGTCCTCAGCCGTCGCTTCATGTGACTCCACGG
AGTACCGGGCGCCGTCCAGGCACCTCGATTAGTTCTCGAGCTTTTGGAGTACGTCGTCTTTAGGTTGGGG
GGAGGGGTTTTATGCGATGGAGTTTCCCCACACTGAGTGGGTGGAGACTGAAGTTAGGCCAGCTTGGCAC
TTGATGTAATTCTCCTTGGAATTTGCCCTTTTTGAGTTTGGATCTTGGTTCATTCTCAAGCCTCAGACAG
TGGTTCAAAGTTTTTTTCTTCCATTTCAGGTGTCGTGAGGCTAGCACCGCCACCATGGGAGATGATGGCA
GCCCCCCAGCGAAAAAAATGATAACGGACATTCATGCAAATGGAAAAACGATAAACAAGGTGCCAACAGT
TAAGAAGGAACACTTGGATGACTATGGAGAAGCACCAGTGGAAACTGATGGAGAGCATGTTAAGCGAACC
TGTACTTCTGTTCCTGAAACTTTGCATTTAAATCCCAGTTTGAAACACACATTGGCACAATTCCATTTAA
GTAGTCAGAGCTCGCTGGGTGGACCAGCAGCATTTTCTGCTCGGCATTCCCAAGAAAGCATGTCGCCTAC
TGTATTTCTGCCTCTTCCATCACCTCAGGTTCTTCCTGGCCCATTGCTCATCCCTTCAGATAGCTCCACA
GAACTCACTCAGACTGTGTTGGAAGGGGAATCTATTTCTTGTTTTCAAGTTGGAGGAGAAAAGAGACTCT
GTTTGCCCCAAGTCTTAAATTCTGTTCTCCGAGAATTTACACTCCAGCAAATAAATACAGTGTGTGATGA
ACTGTACATATATTGTTCAAGGTGTACTTCAGACCAGCTTCATATCTTAAAGGTACTGGGCATACTTCCA
TTCAATGCCCCATCCTGTGGGCTGATTACATTAACTGATGCACAAAGATTATGTAATGCTTTATTGCGGC
CACGAACTTTTCCTCAAAATGGTAGCGTACTTCCTGCTAAAAGCTCATTGGCCCAGTTAAAGGAAACTGG
CAGTGCCTTTGAAGTGGAGCATGAATGCCTAGGCAAATGTCAGGGTTTATTTGCACCCCAGTTTTATGTT
CAGCCTGATGCTCCGTGTATTCAATGTCTGGAGTGTTGTGGAATGTTTGCACCCCAGACGTTTGTGATGC
ATTCTCACAGATCACCTGACAAAAGAACTTGCCACTGGGGCTTTGAATCAGCTAAATGGCATTGCTATCT
TCATGTGAACCAAAAATACTTAGGAACACCTGAAGAAAAGAAACTGAAGATAATTTTAGAAGAAATGAAG
GAGAAGTTTAGCATGAGAAGTGGAAAGAGAAATCAATCCAAGACAGATGCACCATCAGGAATGGAATTAC
AGTCATGGTATCCTGTTATAAAGCAGGAAGGTGACCATGTTTCTCAGACACATTCATTTTTACACCCCAG
CTACTACTTATACATGTGTGATAAAGTGGTTGCCCCAAATGTGTCACTTACTTCTGCTGTATCCCAGTCT
AAAGAGCTCACAAAGACAGAGGCAAGTAAGTCCATATCAAGACAGTCAGAGAAGGCTCACAGTAGTGGTA
AACTTCAAAAAACAGTGTCTTATCCAGATGTCTCACTTGAGGAACAGGAGAAAATGGATTTAAAAACAAG
TAGAGAATTATGTAGCCGTTTAGATGCATCAATCTCAAATAATTCTACAAGTAAAAGGAAATCTGAGTCT
GCCACTTGCAACTTAGTCAGAGACATAAACAAAGTGGGAATTGGCCTTGTTGCTGCCGCTTCATCTCCGC
TTCTTGTGAAAGATGTCATTTGTGAGGATGATAAGGGAAAAATCATGGAAGAAGTAATGAGAACTTATTT
AAAACAACAGGAAAAACTAAACTTGATTTTGCAAAAGAAGCAACAACTTCAGATGGAAGTAAAAATGTTG
AGTAGTTCAAAATCTATGAAGGAACTCACTGAAGAACAGCAGAATTTACAGAAAGAGCTTGAATCTTTGC
AGAATGAACATGCTCAAAGAATGGAAGAATTTTATGTTGAACAGAAAGACTTAGAGAAAAAATTGGAGCA
GATAATGAAGCAAAAATGTACCTGTGACTCAAATTTAGAAAAAGACAAAGAGGCTGAATATGCAGGACAG
TTGGCAGAACTGAGGCAGAGATTGGACCATGCTGAGGCCGATAGGCAAGAACTCCAAGATGAACTCAGAC
AGGAACGGGAAGCAAGACAGAAGTTAGAGATGATGATAAAAGAGCTAAAGCTGCAAATTCTGAAATCATC
AAAGACTGCTAAAGAATAGTAATGAACTAGTCCGTAACTTGAAAGTATTTCGATTTCTTGGCTTTATATA
TCTTGTGGAAAGGACGATAAGGGAGCCATTTGAACGCTTATACGCGTTAAGTCGACAATCAACCTCTGGA
TTACAAAATTTGTGAAAGATTGACTGGTATTCTTAACTATGTTGCTCCTTTTACGCTATGTGGATACGCT
GCTTTAATGCCTTTGTATCATGCTATTGCTTCCCGTATGGCTTTCATTTTCTCCTCCTTGTATAAATCCT
GGTTGCTGTCTCTTTATGAGGAGTTGTGGCCCGTTGTCAGGCAACGTGGCGTGGTGTGCACTGTGTTTGC
TGACGCAACCCCCACTGGTTGGGGCATTGCCACCACCTGTCAGCTCCTTTCCGGGACTTTCGCTTTCCCC
CTCCCTATTGCCACGGCGGAACTCATCGCCGCCTGCCTTGCCCGCTGCTGGACAGGGGCTCGGCTGTTGG
GCACTGACAATTCCGTGGTGTTGTCGGGGAAATCATCGTCCTTTCCTTGGCTGCTCGCCTGTGTTGCCAC
CTGGATTCTGCGCGGGACGTCCTTCTGCTACGTCCCTTCGGCCCTCAATCCAGCGGACCTTCCTTCCCGC
GGCCTGCTGCCGGCTCTGCGGCCTCTTCCGCGTCTTCGCCTTCGCCCTCAGACGAGTCGGATCTCCCTTT
GGGCCGCCTCCCCGCGTCGACTTTAAGACCAATGACTTACAAGGCAGCTGTAGATCTTAGCCACTTTTTA
AAAGAAAAGGGGGGACTGGAAGGGCTAATTCACTCCCAACGAAGACAAGATCTGCTTTTTGCTTGTACTG
GGTCTCTCTGGTTAGACCAGATCTGAGCCTGGGAGCTCTCTGGCTAACTAGGGAACCCACTGCTTAAGCC
TCAATAAAGCTTGCCTTGAGTGCTTCAAGTAGTGTGTGCCCGTCTGTTGTGTGACTCTGGTAACTAGAGA
TCCCTCAGACCCTTTTAGTCAGTGTGGAAAATCTCTAGCAGTACGTATAGTAGTTCATGTCATCTTATTA
TTCAGTATTTATAACTTGCAAAGAAATGAATATCAGAGAGTGAGAGGAACTTGTTTATTGCAGCTTATAA
TGGTTACAAATAAAGCAATAGCATCACAAATTTCACAAATAAAGCATTTTTTTCACTGCATTCTAGTTGT
GGTTTGTCCAAACTCATCAATGTATCTTATCATGTCTGGCTCTAGCTATCCCGCCCCTAACTCCGCCCAT
CCCGCCCCTAACTCCGCCCAGTTCCGCCCATTCTCCGCCCCATGGCTGACTAATTTTTTTTATTTATGCA
GAGGCCGAGGCCGCCTCGGCCTCTGAGCTATTCCAGAAGTAGTGAGGAGGCTTTTTTGGAGGCCTAGGGA
CGTACCCAATTCGCCCTATAGTGAGTCGTATTACGCGCGCTCACTGGCCGTCGTTTTACAACGTCGTGAC
TGGGAAAACCCTGGCGTTACCCAACTTAATCGCCTTGCAGCACATCCCCCTTTCGCCAGCTGGCGTAATA
GCGAAGAGGCCCGCACCGATCGCCCTTCCCAACAGTTGCGCAGCCTGAATGGCGAATGGG
[124 nt withheld, positions 7691-7814]
C
[91 nt withheld, positions 7816-7906]
A
[49 nt withheld, positions 7908-7956]
CCTTTGACGTTGGAGTCCACGTTCTTT
[37 nt withheld, positions 7984-8020]
ACCCTATCTCGGTCTATTCTTTTGATTTATAAGGGATTTTGCCGATTTCGGCCTATTGGTTAAAAAATGA
GCTGATTTAACAAAAATTTAACGCGAATTTTAACAAAATATTAACGCTTACAATTTAGGTGGCACTTTTC
GGGGAAATGTGCGCGGAACCCCTATTTGTTTATTTTTCTAAATACATTCAAATATGTATCCGCTCATGAG
ACAATAACCCTGATAAATGCTTCAATAATATTGAAAAAGGAAGAGTATGAGTATTCAACATTTCCGTGTC
GCCCTTATTCCCTTTTTTGCGGCATTTTGCCTTCCTGTTTTTGCTCACCCAGAAACGCTGGTGAAAGTAA
AAGATGCTGAAGATCAGTTGGGTGCACGAGTGGGTTACATCGAACTGGATCTCAACAGCGGTAAGATCCT
TGAGAGTTTTCGCCCCGAAGAACGTTTTCCAATGATGAGCACTTTTAAAGTTCTGCTATGTGGCGCGGTA
TTATCCCGTATTGACGCCGGGCAAGAGCAACTCGGTCGCCGCATACACTATTCTCAGAATGACTTGGTTG
AGTACTCACCAGTCACAGAAAAGCATCTTACGGATGGCATGACAGTAAGAGAATTATGCAGTGCTGCCAT
AACCATGAGTGATAACACTGCGGCCAACTTACTTCTGACAACGATCGGAGGACCGAAGGAGCTAACCGCT
TTTTTGCACAACATGGGGGATCATGTAACTCGCCTTGATCGTTGGGAACCGGAGCTGAATGAAGCCATAC
CAAACGACGAGCGTGACACCACGATGCCTGTAGCAATGGCAACAACGTTGCGCAAACTATTAACTGGCGA
ACTACTTACTCTAGCTTCCCGGCAACAATTAATAGACTGGATGGAGGCGGATAAAGTTGCAGGACCACTT
CTGCGCTCGGCCCTTCCGGCTGGCTGGTTTATTGCTGATAAATCTGGAGCCGGTGAGCGTGGGTCTCGCG
GTATCATTGCAGCACTGGGGCCAGATGGTAAGCCCTCCCGTATCGTAGTTATCTACACGACGGGGAGTCA
GGCAACTATGGATGAACGAAATAGACAGATCGCTGAGATAGGTGCCTCACTGATTAAGCATTGGTAACTG
TCAGACCAAGTTTACTCATATATACTTTAGATTGATTTAAAACTTCATTTTTAATTTAAAAGGATCTAGG
TGAAGATCCTTTTTGATAATCTCATGACCAAAATCCCTTAACGTGAGTTTTCGTTCCACTGAGCGTCAGA
CCCCGTAGAAAAGATCAAAGGATCTTCTTGAGATCCTTTTTTTCTGCGCGTAATCTGCTGCTTGCAAACA
AAAAAACCACCGCTACCAGCGGTGGTTTGTTTGCCGGATCAAGAGCTACCAACTCTTTTTCCGAAGGTAA
CTGGCTTCAGCAGAGCGCAGATACCAAATACTGTTCTTCTAGTGTAGCCGTAGTTAGGCCACCACTTCAA
GAACTCTGTAGCACCGCCTACATACCTCGCTCTGCTAATCCTGTTACCAGTGGCTGCTGCCAGTGGCGAT
AAGTCGTGTCTTACCGGGTTGGACTCAAGACGATAGTTACCGGATAAGGCGCAGCGGTCGGGCTGAACGG
GGGGTTCGTGCACACAGCCCAGCTTGGAGCGAACGACCTACACCGAACTGAGATACCTACAGCGTGAGCT
ATGAGAAAGCGCCACGCTTCCCGAAGGGAGAAAGGCGGACAGGTATCCGGTAAGCGGCAGGGTCGGAACA
GGAGAGCGCACGAGGGAGCTTCCAGGGGGAAACGCCTGGTATCTTTATAGTCCTGTCGGGTTTCGCCACC
TCTGACTTGAGCGTCGATTTTTGTGATGCTCGTCAGGGGGGCGGAGCCTATGGAAAAACGCCAGCAACGC
GGCCTTTTTACGGTTCCTGGCCTTTTGCTGGCCTTTTGCTCACATGTTCTTTCCTGCGTTATCCCCTGAT
TCTGTGGATAACCGTATTACCGCCTTTGAGTGAGCTGATACCGCTCGCCGCAGCCGAACGACCGAGCGCA
GCGAGTCAGTGAGCGAGGAAGCGGAAGAGCGCCCAATACGCAAACCGCCTCTCCCCGCGCGTTGGCCGAT
TCATTAATGCAGCTGGCACGACAGGTTTCCCGACTGGAAAGCGGGCAGTGAGCGCAACGCAATTAATGTG
AGTTAGCTCACTCATTAGGCACCCCAGGCTTTACACTTTATGCTTCCGGCTCGTATGTTGTGTGGAATTG
TGAGCGGATAACAATTTCACACAGGAAACAGCTATGACCATGATTACGCCAAGCGCGCAATTAACCCTCA
CTAAAGGGAACAAAAGCTGGAGCTGCAAGC
Features (pLannotate 1.2.2; 31 found; start..end, strand, type, name):
      5..231     +  promoter       RSV promoter: Rous sarcoma virus enhancer/promoter
    232..412     +  LTR            5' LTR (truncated): truncated 5' long terminal repeat (LTR) from HIV-1
    459..584     +  misc_feature   HIV-1 Ψ: packaging signal of human immunodeficiency virus type 1
    568..931     +  CDS            HIV-1 gag (fragment): gag protein from human immunodeficiency virus 1; gag
   1077..1310    +  misc_feature   RRE: The Rev response element (RRE) of HIV-1 allows for Rev-dependent mRNA export from the nucleus to the cytoplasm.
   1687..1713    +  CDS            Rev (fragment): human immunodeficiency virus 1 (HIV-1) Rev protein; rev; enhances nuclear export of unspliced and incompletely spliced viral mRNAs
   1720..1743    +  promoter       SV40 promoter (fragment): SV40 early promoter
   1744..1815    +  promoter       SV40 promoter (fragment): SV40 enhancer and early promoter
   1839..1974    +  rep_origin     SV40 ori: SV40 origin of replication
   2020..2616    +  CDS            PuroR (fragment): puromycin N-acetyltransferase; pac from Streptomyces; confers resistance to puromycin
   2665..2782    +  misc_feature   cPPT/CTS: central polypurine tract and central termination sequence of HIV-1
   2847..2913    +  CDS            small t antigen (fragment): SV40 (simian virus 40) small t antigen
   2920..4098    +  promoter       EF-1α promoter: strong constitutive promoter for human elongation factor EF-1α
   4115..6106    +  CDS            SKIL: SKIL_HUMAN - Also known as SNO. Experimental evidence at protein level: Swiss-Prot protein existence level 1. May have regulatory role in cell division or differentiation in response to extracellular signals. From Homo sapiens (Human).
   6122..6175    +  promoter       U6 promoter (fragment): RNA polymerase III promoter for human U6 snRNA
   6217..6805    +  misc_feature   WPRE: woodchuck hepatitis virus posttranscriptional regulatory element
   6856..6875    +  misc_feature   cPPT/CTS (fragment): central polypurine tract and central termination sequence of HIV-1
   6877..7110    +  LTR            3' LTR (ΔU3): self-inactivating 3' long terminal repeat (LTR) from HIV-1
   7188..7309    +  polyA_signal   SV40 poly(A) signal: SV40 polyadenylation signal
   7349..7484    +  rep_origin     SV40 ori: SV40 origin of replication
   7505..7523    -  promoter       T7 promoter: promoter for bacteriophage T7 RNA polymerase
   7531..7686    +  CDS            lacZα (fragment): LacZα fragment of β-galactosidase; lacZ fragment
   7691..8119    +  rep_origin     f1 ori (sequence partly withheld): f1 bacteriophage origin of replication; arrow indicates direction of (+) strand synthesis
   8172..8276    +  promoter       AmpR promoter: bla
   8277..9137    +  CDS            AmpR: β-lactamase; bla; confers resistance to ampicillin, carbenicillin, and related antibiotics
   9308..9896    +  rep_origin     ori: high-copy-number ColE1/pMB1/pBR322/pUC origin of replication
  10079..10171   +  CDS            lacI (fragment): lac repressor; lacI; The lac repressor binds to the lac operator to inhibit transcription in E. coli. This inhibition can be relieved by adding lactose or isopropyl-β-D-thiogalactopyranoside (IPTG).
  10184..10205   +  protein_bind   CAP binding site: CAP binding activates transcription in the presence of cAMP. E. coli catabolite activator protein
  10220..10250   +  promoter       lac promoter: promoter for the E. coli lac operon
  10258..10274   +  protein_bind   lac operator: The lac repressor binds to the lac operator to inhibit transcription in E. coli. This inhibition can be relieved by adding lactose or isopropyl-β-D-thiogalactopyranoside (IPTG). lac repressor encoded by lacI
  10319..10337   +  promoter       T3 promoter: promoter for bacteriophage T3 RNA polymerase
