[The description below was written by a language model from this plasmid's Addgene catalogue record and pLannotate feature annotations shown in this document.]
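Description:
TFORF0419 is a lentiviral mammalian expression plasmid built on the pLX_TRC317 backbone and carrying the human SKIL open reading frame (also known as SNO or SnoN). It is one member of a barcoded transcription factor ORF collection. In bacteria it is maintained through a high-copy ColE1/pUC-type origin and selected with ampicillin via the β-lactamase gene. An f1 origin and remnants of a lac/lacZα cloning region with T7 and T3 promoters are also present in the backbone. The depositor notes that the plasmid can recombine, as is common for LTR-containing vectors.

The viral cassette has a third-generation, self-inactivating layout. An RSV promoter drives a truncated HIV-1 5' LTR, followed by the Ψ packaging signal with a gag fragment, the RRE for Rev-dependent RNA export, a cPPT/CTS element, and a ΔU3 3' LTR with a downstream SV40 poly(A) signal. Two expression units sit between the LTRs. An SV40 early promoter/origin region drives puromycin N-acetyltransferase for selecting transduced cells, and the strong constitutive EF-1α promoter drives SKIL. A WPRE downstream of the ORF enhances transcript stability and expression. The annotated SKIL coding region is somewhat shorter than the listed insert size. The record says each ORF is paired with a unique 24-bp barcode, but this barcode is not annotated in the feature table. A short U6 promoter fragment between the ORF and the WPRE is probably residual sequence rather than a functional unit.

The construct is intended for packaging into lentivirus to overexpress SKIL stably in mammalian cells. It is designed for pooled overexpression screens, such as directed differentiation studies, where the barcode identifies which transcription factor each cell received.
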