Addgene plasmid #142260: TFORF0419
Purpose: Lentiviral vector for overexpressing transcription factor ORFs with unique 24-bp barcodes. Barcodes facilitate identification of transcription factors in pooled screens.
Depositing lab: Feng Zhang. Depositing organization: Broad Institute. Publication: A transcription factor atlas of directed differentiation. Joung J, Ma S, Tay T, Geiger-Schuller KR, Kirchgatterer PC, Verdine VK, Guo B, Arias-Garcia MA, Allen WE, Singh A, Kuksenko O, Abudayyeh OO, Gootenberg JS, Fu Z, Macrae RK, Buenrostro JD, Regev A, Zhang F. Cell. 2023 Jan 5;186(1):209-229.e26. doi: 10.1016/j.cell.2022.11.026. PubMed 36608654.
Backbone
  Vector backbone: pLX_TRC317
  Backbone manufacturer: Broad Institute Genetic Perturbation Platform
  Backbone size w/o insert (bp): 8264
  Vector type: Mammalian Expression, Lentiviral
  Selectable markers: Puromycin
Growth in bacteria
  Bacterial resistance: Ampicillin, 100 μg/mL
  Growth temperature: 37°C
  Growth strain: NEB Stable
  Copy number: High Copy
Gene/Insert
  Gene/Insert name: SKIL
  Species: H. sapiens (human)
  Insert size (bp): 2096
  Entrez Gene: SKIL (a.k.a. SNO, SnoA, SnoI, SnoN)
  Promoter: EF1a
  Cloning method: Unknown
  Sequencing primers: 5′ GGGTGGAGACTGAAGTTAGGCCAG; 3′ CACATAGCGTAAAAGGAGCAACATAG
Terms and licenses: Academic/Nonprofit Terms; Industry Terms: Not Available to Industry
Depositor comments: NM_001145098,ENST00000426052 . The transcription factor ORF portion of this plasmid was synthesized by Genewiz. Please test multiple small colonies in case of plasmid recombination. To make this collection available in a timely manner, a portion of this collection was not fully sequenced by Addgene. If an Addgene verified full plasmid sequence is not available, please contact us prior to placing an order to request the full sequence.
How to cite: TFORF0419 was a gift from Feng Zhang (Addgene plasmid # 142260 ; http://n2t.net/addgene:142260 ; RRID:Addgene_142260)
