>Addgene plasmid #142260 | TFORF0419 | depositor partial sequence | sequence record 278918 | Insert
ACCGCCACCATGGGAGATGATGGCAGCCCCCCAGCGAAAAAAATGATAACGGACATTCATGCAAATGGAA
AAACGATAAACAAGGTGCCAACAGTTAAGAAGGAACACTTGGATGACTATGGAGAAGCACCAGTGGAAAC
TGATGGAGAGCATGTTAAGCGAACCTGTACTTCTGTTCCTGAAACTTTGCATTTAAATCCCAGTTTGAAA
CACACATTGGCACAATTCCATTTAAGTAGTCAGAGCTCGCTGGGTGGACCAGCAGCATTTTCTGCTCGGC
ATTCCCAAGAAAGCATGTCGCCTACTGTATTTCTGCCTCTTCCATCACCTCAGGTTCTTCCTGGCCCATT
GCTCATCCCTTCAGATAGCTCCACAGAACTCACTCAGACTGTGTTGGAAGGGGAATCTATTTCTTGTTTT
CAAGTTGGAGGAGAAAAGAGACTCTGTTTGCCCCAAGTCTTAAATTCTGTTCTCCGAGAATTTACACTCC
AGCAAATAAATACAGTGTGTGATGAACTGTACATATATTGTTCAAGGTGTACTTCAGACCAGCTTCATAT
CTTAAAGGTACTGGGCATACTTCCATTCAATGCCCCATCCTGTGGGCTGATTACATTAACTGATGCACAA
AGATTATGTAATGCTTTATTGCGGCCACGAACTTTTCCTCAAAATGGTAGCGTACTTCCTGCTAAAAGCT
CATTGGCCCAGTTAAAGGAAACTGGCAGTGCCTTTGAAGTGGAGCATGAATGCCTAGGCAAATGTCAGGG
TTTATTTGCACCCCAGTTTTATGTTCAGCCTGATGCTCCGTGTATTCAATGTCTGGAGTGTTGTGGAATG
TTTGCACCCCAGACGTTTGTGATGCATTCTCACAGATCACCTGACAAAAGAACTTGCCACTGGGGCTTTG
AATCAGCTAAATGGCATTGCTATCTTCATGTGAACCAAAAATACTTAGGAACACCTGAAGAAAAGAAACT
GAAGATAATTTTAGAAGAAATGAAGGAGAAGTTTAGCATGAGAAGTGGAAAGAGAAATCAATCCAAGACA
GATGCACCATCAGGAATGGAATTACAGTCATGGTATCCTGTTATAAAGCAGGAAGGTGACCATGTTTCTC
AGACACATTCATTTTTACACCCCAGCTACTACTTATACATGTGTGATAAAGTGGTTGCCCCAAATGTGTC
ACTTACTTCTGCTGTATCCCAGTCTAAAGAGCTCACAAAGACAGAGGCAAGTAAGTCCATATCAAGACAG
TCAGAGAAGGCTCACAGTAGTGGTAAACTTCAAAAAACAGTGTCTTATCCAGATGTCTCACTTGAGGAAC
AGGAGAAAATGGATTTAAAAACAAGTAGAGAATTATGTAGCCGTTTAGATGCATCAATCTCAAATAATTC
TACAAGTAAAAGGAAATCTGAGTCTGCCACTTGCAACTTAGTCAGAGACATAAACAAAGTGGGAATTGGC
CTTGTTGCTGCCGCTTCATCTCCGCTTCTTGTGAAAGATGTCATTTGTGAGGATGATAAGGGAAAAATCA
TGGAAGAAGTAATGAGAACTTATTTAAAACAACAGGAAAAACTAAACTTGATTTTGCAAAAGAAGCAACA
ACTTCAGATGGAAGTAAAAATGTTGAGTAGTTCAAAATCTATGAAGGAACTCACTGAAGAACAGCAGAAT
TTACAGAAAGAGCTTGAATCTTTGCAGAATGAACATGCTCAAAGAATGGAAGAATTTTATGTTGAACAGA
AAGACTTAGAGAAAAAATTGGAGCAGATAATGAAGCAAAAATGTACCTGTGACTCAAATTTAGAAAAAGA
CAAAGAGGCTGAATATGCAGGACAGTTGGCAGAACTGAGGCAGAGATTGGACCATGCTGAGGCCGATAGG
CAAGAACTCCAAGATGAACTCAGACAGGAACGGGAAGCAAGACAGAAGTTAGAGATGATGATAAAAGAGC
TAAAGCTGCAAATTCTGAAATCATCAAAGACTGCTAAAGAATAGTAATGAACTAGTCCGTAACTTGAAAG
TATTTCGATTTCTTGGCTTTATATATCTTGTGGAAAGGACGATAAGGGAGCCATTTGAACGCTTAT
