>Addgene plasmid #142260 | TFORF0419 | depositor partial sequence | sequence record 278919 | Barcode
TAAGGGAGCCATTTGAACGCTTAT
